Addgene plasmid #121536: pSLQ1371-sgITGB4-3
Purpose: sgITGB4-3 sequence: GAGGAGCGTAGGTCCTCGCAG. Lentiviral mouse U6 (mU6) promoter-driven expression vector that coexpessed Puro-T2A-mCherry from a CMV promoter.
Depositing lab: Ovijit Chaudhuri & Stanley Qi. Depositing organization: Stanford University. Publication: Identification of cell context-dependent YAP-associated proteins reveals beta1 and beta4 integrin mediate YAP translocation independently of cell spreading. Lee JY, Dominguez AA, Nam S, Stowers RS, Qi LS, Chaudhuri O. Sci Rep. 2019 Nov 20;9(1):17188. doi: 10.1038/s41598-019-53659-4. PubMed 31748579.
Backbone
  Vector backbone: pSLQ1371
  Total vector size (bp): 8319
  Vector type: Mammalian Expression, Lentiviral, CRISPR
  Selectable markers: Puromycin
Growth in bacteria
  Bacterial resistance: Ampicillin, 100 μg/mL
  Growth temperature: 37°C
  Growth strain: NEB Stable
  Copy number: Unknown
Gene/Insert
  Gene/Insert name: sgITGB4-3
  Species: H. sapiens (human)
  Insert size (bp): 21
  Promoter: mouse U6
  Tag / fusion protein: mCherry (C terminal on backbone)
  Cloning method: Restriction Enzyme; 5′ cloning site BstXI (not destroyed); 3′ cloning site XhoI (not destroyed)
  Sequencing primers: 5′ GAGATCCAGTTTGGTTAGTACCGGG
Resource information
  A portion of this plasmid was derived from a plasmid made by: Antonia A. Dominguez and Lei S. Qi, Stanford University
Terms and licenses: Academic/Nonprofit Terms; Industry Terms: Not Available to Industry
How to cite: pSLQ1371-sgITGB4-3 was a gift from Ovijit Chaudhuri & Stanley Qi (Addgene plasmid # 121536 ; http://n2t.net/addgene:121536 ; RRID:Addgene_121536)
