[The description below was written by a language model from this plasmid's Addgene catalogue record and pLannotate feature annotations shown in this document.]
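Description:
pSLQ1371-sgITGB4-3 is an HIV-1-based lentiviral transfer plasmid of about 8.3 kb that expresses a single guide RNA against human ITGB4 (integrin beta-4), built on the pSLQ1371 backbone. It is maintained in bacteria through a high-copy ColE1/pUC-type origin and an ampicillin resistance gene. The viral genome is transcribed from a CMV enhancer/promoter fused to a truncated 5' LTR. It carries the Ψ packaging signal with a gag fragment, the Rev response element for nuclear export of the unspliced RNA, and the cPPT/CTS element. Downstream lie a WPRE that boosts transcript stability and expression, and a 3' LTR region preceded by a nef fragment. No packaging or envelope functions are annotated on the plasmid, so these must be provided separately to make virus.

The payload has two expression units. According to the catalogue entry, a mouse U6 (Pol III) promoter drives the 21-nt ITGB4-targeting spacer, cloned between BstXI and XhoI sites. The feature tables do not annotate this promoter, but they do show the adjoining Streptococcus pyogenes tracrRNA-derived scaffold fragment. An internal CMV enhancer/promoter then drives puromycin N-acetyltransferase linked by T2A to mCherry, so transduced mammalian cells can be selected with drug and identified by red fluorescence. Two loxP sites flank the sgRNA and marker cassettes, which would in principle allow Cre-mediated excision, although the record does not describe such a use. No Cas9 or dCas9 is encoded, so the guide needs a separately supplied S. pyogenes Cas9-family protein. The associated study concerns the roles of beta1 and beta4 integrins in YAP translocation. The depositor and sequencing-derived records differ by only 11 nt in length and share the same feature layout.
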