Features (pLannotate 1.2.2; 24 found; start..end, strand, type, name):
     40..92      -  misc_feature   bom (fragment): basis of mobility region from pBR322
    247..626     +  enhancer       CMV enhancer: human cytomegalovirus immediate early enhancer
    627..826     +  promoter       CMV promoter: human cytomegalovirus (CMV) immediate early promoter
    844..1024    +  LTR            5' LTR (truncated): truncated 5' long terminal repeat (LTR) from HIV-1
   1071..1196    +  misc_feature   HIV-1 Ψ: packaging signal of human immunodeficiency virus type 1
   1180..1518    +  CDS            HIV-1 gag (fragment): gag protein from human immunodeficiency virus 1; gag
   1695..1928    +  misc_feature   RRE: The Rev response element (RRE) of HIV-1 allows for Rev-dependent mRNA export from the nucleus to the cytoplasm.
   2305..2405    +  CDS            Rev (fragment): human immunodeficiency virus 1 (HIV-1) Rev protein; rev; enhances nuclear export of unspliced and incompletely spliced viral mRNAs
   2455..2572    +  misc_feature   cPPT/CTS: central polypurine tract and central termination sequence of HIV-1
   2825..2858    +  protein_bind   loxP: Cre-mediated recombination occurs in the 8-bp core sequence (GCATACAT). Cre recombinase
   2984..3051    +  misc_RNA       tracrRNA (fragment): trans-activating CRISPR RNA for the Streptococcus pyogenes CRISPR/Cas9 system
   3176..3479    +  enhancer       CMV enhancer: human cytomegalovirus immediate early enhancer
   3480..3683    +  promoter       CMV promoter: human cytomegalovirus (CMV) immediate early promoter
   3717..4313    +  CDS            PuroR: puromycin N-acetyltransferase; pac from Streptomyces alboniger; confers resistance to puromycin
   4389..5096    +  CDS            mCherry: mCherry is a basic (constitutively fluorescent) red fluorescent protein published in 2004, derived from Discosoma sp.. It is reported to be a very rapidly-maturing monomer with low acid sensitivity.
   5119..5152    +  protein_bind   loxP: Cre-mediated recombination occurs in the 8-bp core sequence (GCATACAT). Cre recombinase
   5185..5208    +  misc_feature   MCS (fragment): pBluescript multiple cloning site
   5208..5796    +  misc_feature   WPRE: woodchuck hepatitis virus posttranscriptional regulatory element
   5797..5816    +  misc_feature   MCS (fragment): pBluescript multiple cloning site
   5818..6318    +  CDS            nef (fragment): NEF_HV1LA - Experimental evidence at protein level: Swiss-Prot protein existence level 1. Extracellular Nef protein targets CD4(+) T-lymphocytes for apoptosis by interacting with CXCR4 surface receptors. From Human immunodeficiency virus type 1 group M subtype B (isolate Lai) (HIV-1).
   6325..6505    +  LTR            5' LTR (truncated): truncated 5' long terminal repeat (LTR) from HIV-1
   6567..7155    -  rep_origin     ori: high-copy-number ColE1/pMB1/pBR322/pUC origin of replication
   7326..8186    -  CDS            AmpR: β-lactamase; bla; confers resistance to ampicillin, carbenicillin, and related antibiotics
   8187..8291    -  promoter       AmpR promoter: bla
>Addgene plasmid #121536 | pSLQ1371-sgITGB4-3 | depositor full sequence | sequence record 231526 | pSLQ1371-sgITGB4-3 sequence 8319 bps
GCTTAAGCGGTCGACGGATCGGGAGATCTCCCGATCCCCTATGGTGCACTCTCAGTACAATCTGCTCTGA
TGCCGCATAGTTAAGCCAGTATCTGCTCCCTGCTTGTGTGTTGGAGGTCGCTGAGTAGTGCGCGAGCAAA
ATTTAAGCTACAACAAGGCAAGGCTTGACCGACAATTGCATGAAGAATCTGCTTAGGGTTAGGCGTTTTG
CGCTGCTTCGCGATGTACGGGCCAGATATACGCGTTGACATTGATTATTGACTAGTTATTAATAGTAATC
AATTACGGGGTCATTAGTTCATAGCCCATATATGGAGTTCCGCGTTACATAACTTACGGTAAATGGCCCG
CCTGGCTGACCGCCCAACGACCCCCGCCCATTGACGTCAATAATGACGTATGTTCCCATAGTAACGCCAA
TAGGGACTTTCCATTGACGTCAATGGGTGGAGTATTTACGGTAAACTGCCCACTTGGCAGTACATCAAGT
GTATCATATGCCAAGTACGCCCCCTATTGACGTCAATGACGGTAAATGGCCCGCCTGGCATTATGCCCAG
TACATGACCTTATGGGACTTTCCTACTTGGCAGTACATCTACGTATTAGTCATCGCTATTACCATGGTGA
TGCGGTTTTGGCAGTACATCAATGGGCGTGGATAGCGGTTTGACTCACGGGGATTTCCAAGTCTCCACCC
CATTGACGTCAATGGGAGTTTGTTTTGGCACCAAAATCAACGGGACTTTCCAAAATGTCGTAACAACTCC
GCCCCATTGACGCAAATGGGCGGTAGGCGTGTACGGTGGGAGGTCTATATAAGCAGCGCGTTTTGCCTGT
ACTGGGTCTCTCTGGTTAGACCAGATCTGAGCCTGGGAGCTCTCTGGCTAACTAGGGAACCCACTGCTTA
AGCCTCAATAAAGCTTGCCTTGAGTGCTTCAAGTAGTGTGTGCCCGTCTGTTGTGTGACTCTGGTAACTA
GAGATCCCTCAGACCCTTTTAGTCAGTGTGGAAAATCTCTAGCAGTGGCGCCCGAACAGGGACTTGAAAG
CGAAAGGGAAACCAGAGGAGCTCTCTCGACGCAGGACTCGGCTTGCTGAAGCGCGCACGGCAAGAGGCGA
GGGGCGGCGACTGGTGAGTACGCCAAAAATTTTGACTAGCGGAGGCTAGAAGGAGAGAGATGGGTGCGAG
AGCGTCAGTATTAAGCGGGGGAGAATTAGATCGCGATGGGAAAAAATTCGGTTAAGGCCAGGGGGAAAGA
AAAAATATAAATTAAAACATATAGTATGGGCAAGCAGGGAGCTAGAACGATTCGCAGTTAATCCTGGCCT
GTTAGAAACATCAGAAGGCTGTAGACAAATACTGGGACAGCTACAACCATCCCTTCAGACAGGATCAGAA
GAACTTAGATCATTATATAATACAGTAGCAACCCTCTATTGTGTGCATCAAAGGATAGAGATAAAAGACA
CCAAGGAAGCTTTAGACAAGATAGAGGAAGAGCAAAACAAAAGTAAGACCACCGCACAGCAAGCGGCCGG
CCGCGCTGATCTTCAGACCTGGAGGAGGAGATATGAGGGACAATTGGAGAAGTGAATTATATAAATATAA
AGTAGTAAAAATTGAACCATTAGGAGTAGCACCCACCAAGGCAAAGAGAAGAGTGGTGCAGAGAGAAAAA
AGAGCAGTGGGAATAGGAGCTTTGTTCCTTGGGTTCTTGGGAGCAGCAGGAAGCACTATGGGCGCAGCGT
CAATGACGCTGACGGTACAGGCCAGACAATTATTGTCTGGTATAGTGCAGCAGCAGAACAATTTGCTGAG
GGCTATTGAGGCGCAACAGCATCTGTTGCAACTCACAGTCTGGGGCATCAAGCAGCTCCAGGCAAGAATC
CTGGCTGTGGAAAGATACCTAAAGGATCAACAGCTCCTGGGGATTTGGGGTTGCTCTGGAAAACTCATTT
GCACCACTGCTGTGCCTTGGAATGCTAGTTGGAGTAATAAATCTCTGGAACAGATTTGGAATCACACGAC
CTGGATGGAGTGGGACAGAGAAATTAACAATTACACAAGCTTAATACACTCCTTAATTGAAGAATCGCAA
AACCAGCAAGAAAAGAATGAACAAGAATTATTGGAATTAGATAAATGGGCAAGTTTGTGGAATTGGTTTA
ACATAACAAATTGGCTGTGGTATATAAAATTATTCATAATGATAGTAGGAGGCTTGGTAGGTTTAAGAAT
AGTTTTTGCTGTACTTTCTATAGTGAATAGAGTTAGGCAGGGATATTCACCATTATCGTTTCAGACCCAC
CTCCCAACCCCGAGGGGACCCGACAGGCCCGAAGGAATAGAAGAAGAAGGTGGAGAGAGAGACAGAGACA
GATCCATTCGATTAGTGAACGGATCGGCACTGCGTGCGCCAATTCTGCAGACAAATGGCAGTATTCATCC
ACAATTTTAAAAGAAAAGGGGGGATTGGGGGGTACAGTGCAGGGGAAAGAATAGTAGACATAATAGCAAC
AGACATACAAACTAAAGAATTACAAAAACAAATTACAAAAATTCAAAATTTTCGGGTTTATTACAGGGAC
AGCAGAGATCCAGTTTGGTTAGTACCGGGCCCGCTCTAGAGATCCGACGCGCCATCTCTAGGCCCGCGCC
GGCCCCCTCGCACGGACTTGTGGGAGAAGCTCGGCTACTCCCCTGCCCCGGTTAATTTGCATATAATATT
TCCTAGTAACTATAGAGGCTTAATGTGCGATAAAAGACAGATAATCTGTTCTTTTTAATACTAGCTACAT
TTTACATGATAGGCTTGGATTTCTATAACTTCGTATAGCATACATTATACGAAGTTATAAACAGCACAAA
AGGAAACTCACCCTAACTGTAAAGTAATTGTGTGTTTTGAGACTATAAGTATCCCTTGGAGAACCACCTT
GTTGGAGGAGCGTAGGTCCTCGCAGGTTTAAGAGCTATGCTGGAAACAGCATAGCAAGTTTAAATAAGGC
TAGTCCGTTATCAACTTGAAAAAGTGGCACCGAGTCGGTGCTTTTTTTCTCGAGTACTAGGATCCATTAG
GCGGCCGCGTGGATAACCGTATTACCGCCATGCATTAGTTATTAATAGTAATCAATTACGGGGTCATTAG
TTCATAGCCCATATATGGAGTTCCGCGTTACATAACTTACGGTAAATGGCCCGCCTGGCTGACCGCCCAA
CGACCCCCGCCCATTGACGTCAATAATGACGTATGTTCCCATAGTAACGCCAATAGGGACTTTCCATTGA
CGTCAATGGGTGGAGTATTTACGGTAAACTGCCCACTTGGCAGTACATCAAGTGTATCATATGCCAAGTA
CGCCCCCTATTGACGTCAATGACGGTAAATGGCCCGCCTGGCATTATGCCCAGTACATGACCTTATGGGA
CTTTCCTACTTGGCAGTACATCTACGTATTAGTCATCGCTATTACCATGGTGATGCGGTTTTGGCAGTAC
ATCAATGGGCGTGGATAGCGGTTTGACTCACGGGGATTTCCAAGTCTCCACCCCATTGACGTCAATGGGA
GTTTGTTTTGGCACCAAAATCAACGGGACTTTCCAAAATGTCGTAACAACTCCGCCCCATTGACGCAAAT
GGGCGGTAGGCGTGTACGGTGGGAGGTCTATATAAGCAGAGCTGGTTTAGTGAACCGTCAGATCCGCTAG
CCCACCATGACCGAGTACAAGCCCACGGTGCGCCTCGCCACCCGCGACGACGTCCCCCGGGCCGTACGCA
CCCTCGCCGCCGCGTTCGCCGACTACCCCGCCACGCGCCACACCGTCGACCCGGACCGCCACATCGAGCG
GGTCACCGAGCTGCAAGAACTCTTCCTCACGCGCGTCGGGCTCGACATCGGCAAGGTGTGGGTCGCGGAC
GACGGCGCCGCGGTGGCGGTCTGGACCACGCCGGAGAGCGTCGAAGCGGGGGCGGTGTTCGCCGAGATCG
GCCCGCGCATGGCCGAGTTGAGCGGTTCCCGGCTGGCCGCGCAGCAACAGATGGAAGGCCTCCTGGCGCC
GCACCGGCCCAAGGAGCCCGCGTGGTTCCTGGCCACCGTCGGCGTCTCGCCCGACCACCAGGGCAAGGGT
CTGGGCAGCGCCGTCGTGCTCCCCGGAGTGGAGGCGGCCGAGCGCGCCGGGGTGCCCGCCTTCCTGGAGA
CCTCCGCGCCCCGCAACCTCCCCTTCTACGAGCGGCTCGGCTTCACCGTCACCGCCGACGTCGAGGTGCC
CGAAGGACCGCGCACCTGGTGCATGACCCGCAAGCCCGGTGCCGGATCGGGAGAGGGCAGAGGAAGTCTG
CTAACATGCGGTGACGTCGAGGAGAATCCTGGCCCACCGGTCGCCACCATGGTGAGCAAGGGCGAGGAGG
ATAACATGGCCATCATCAAGGAGTTCATGCGCTTCAAGGTGCACATGGAGGGCTCCGTGAACGGCCACGA
GTTCGAGATCGAGGGCGAGGGCGAGGGCCGCCCCTACGAGGGCACCCAGACCGCCAAGCTGAAGGTGACC
AAGGGTGGCCCCCTGCCCTTCGCCTGGGACATCCTGTCCCCTCAGTTCATGTACGGCTCCAAGGCCTACG
TGAAGCACCCCGCCGACATCCCCGACTACTTGAAGCTGTCCTTCCCCGAGGGCTTCAAGTGGGAGCGCGT
GATGAACTTCGAGGACGGCGGCGTGGTGACCGTGACCCAGGACTCCTCCCTGCAGGACGGCGAGTTCATC
TACAAGGTGAAGCTGCGCGGCACCAACTTCCCCTCCGACGGCCCCGTAATGCAGAAGAAGACCATGGGCT
GGGAGGCCTCCTCCGAGCGGATGTACCCCGAGGACGGCGCCCTGAAGGGCGAGATCAAGCAGAGGCTGAA
GCTGAAGGACGGCGGCCACTACGACGCTGAGGTCAAGACCACCTACAAGGCCAAGAAGCCCGTGCAGCTG
CCCGGCGCCTACAACGTCAACATCAAGTTGGACATCACCTCCCACAACGAGGACTACACCATCGTGGAAC
AGTACGAACGCGCCGAGGGCCGCCACTCCACCGGCGGCATGGACGAGCTGTACAAGTAAGAATTCGTCGA
GGGACCTAATAACTTCGTATAGCATACATTATACGAAGTTATACATGTTTAAGGGTTCCGGTTCCACTAG
GTACAATTCGATATCAAGCTTATCGATAATCAACCTCTGGATTACAAAATTTGTGAAAGATTGACTGGTA
TTCTTAACTATGTTGCTCCTTTTACGCTATGTGGATACGCTGCTTTAATGCCTTTGTATCATGCTATTGC
TTCCCGTATGGCTTTCATTTTCTCCTCCTTGTATAAATCCTGGTTGCTGTCTCTTTATGAGGAGTTGTGG
CCCGTTGTCAGGCAACGTGGCGTGGTGTGCACTGTGTTTGCTGACGCAACCCCCACTGGTTGGGGCATTG
CCACCACCTGTCAGCTCCTTTCCGGGACTTTCGCTTTCCCCCTCCCTATTGCCACGGCGGAACTCATCGC
CGCCTGCCTTGCCCGCTGCTGGACAGGGGCTCGGCTGTTGGGCACTGACAATTCCGTGGTGTTGTCGGGG
AAATCATCGTCCTTTCCTTGGCTGCTCGCCTGTGTTGCCACCTGGATTCTGCGCGGGACGTCCTTCTGCT
ACGTCCCTTCGGCCCTCAATCCAGCGGACCTTCCTTCCCGCGGCCTGCTGCCGGCTCTGCGGCCTCTTCC
GCGTCTTCGCCTTCGCCCTCAGACGAGTCGGATCTCCCTTTGGGCCGCCTCCCCGCATCGATACCGTCGA
CCTCGATCGAGACCTAGAAAAACATGGAGCAATCACAAGTAGCAATACAGCAGCTACCAATGCTGATTGT
GCCTGGCTAGAAGCACAAGAGGAGGAGGAGGTGGGTTTTCCAGTCACACCTCAGGTACCTTTAAGACCAA
TGACTTACAAGGCAGCTGTAGATCTTAGCCACTTTTTAAAAGAAAAGGGGGGACTGGAAGGGCTAATTCA
CTCCCAACGAAGACAAGATATCCTTGATCTGTGGATCTACCACACACAAGGCTACTTCCCTGATTGGCAG
AACTACACACCAGGGCCAGGGATCAGATATCCACTGACCTTTGGATGGTGCTACAAGCTAGTACCAGTTG
AGCAAGAGAAGGTAGAAGAAGCCAATGAAGGAGAGAACACCCGCTTGTTACACCCTGTGAGCCTGCATGG
GATGGATGACCCGGAGAGAGAAGTATTAGAGTGGAGGTTTGACAGCCGCCTAGCATTTCATCACATGGCC
CGAGAGCTGCATCCGGACTGTACTGGGTCTCTCTGGTTAGACCAGATCTGAGCCTGGGAGCTCTCTGGCT
AACTAGGGAACCCACTGCTTAAGCCTCAATAAAGCTTGCCTTGAGTGCTTCAAGTAGTGTGTGCCCGTCT
GTTGTGTGACTCTGGTAACTAGAGATCCCTCAGACCCTTTTAGTCAGTGTGGAAAATCTCTAGCAGCATG
TGAGCAAAAGGCCAGCAAAAGGCCAGGAACCGTAAAAAGGCCGCGTTGCTGGCGTTTTTCCATAGGCTCC
GCCCCCCTGACGAGCATCACAAAAATCGACGCTCAAGTCAGAGGTGGCGAAACCCGACAGGACTATAAAG
ATACCAGGCGTTTCCCCCTGGAAGCTCCCTCGTGCGCTCTCCTGTTCCGACCCTGCCGCTTACCGGATAC
CTGTCCGCCTTTCTCCCTTCGGGAAGCGTGGCGCTTTCTCATAGCTCACGCTGTAGGTATCTCAGTTCGG
TGTAGGTCGTTCGCTCCAAGCTGGGCTGTGTGCACGAACCCCCCGTTCAGCCCGACCGCTGCGCCTTATC
CGGTAACTATCGTCTTGAGTCCAACCCGGTAAGACACGACTTATCGCCACTGGCAGCAGCCACTGGTAAC
AGGATTAGCAGAGCGAGGTATGTAGGCGGTGCTACAGAGTTCTTGAAGTGGTGGCCTAACTACGGCTACA
CTAGAAGAACAGTATTTGGTATCTGCGCTCTGCTGAAGCCAGTTACCTTCGGAAAAAGAGTTGGTAGCTC
TTGATCCGGCAAACAAACCACCGCTGGTAGCGGTGGTTTTTTTGTTTGCAAGCAGCAGATTACGCGCAGA
AAAAAAGGATCTCAAGAAGATCCTTTGATCTTTTCTACGGGGTCTGACGCTCAGTGGAACGAAAACTCAC
GTTAAGGGATTTTGGTCATGAGATTATCAAAAAGGATCTTCACCTAGATCCTTTTAAATTAAAAATGAAG
TTTTAAATCAATCTAAAGTATATATGAGTAAACTTGGTCTGACAGTTACCAATGCTTAATCAGTGAGGCA
CCTATCTCAGCGATCTGTCTATTTCGTTCATCCATAGTTGCCTGACTCCCCGTCGTGTAGATAACTACGA
TACGGGAGGGCTTACCATCTGGCCCCAGTGCTGCAATGATACCGCGAGACCCACGCTCACCGGCTCCAGA
TTTATCAGCAATAAACCAGCCAGCCGGAAGGGCCGAGCGCAGAAGTGGTCCTGCAACTTTATCCGCCTCC
ATCCAGTCTATTAATTGTTGCCGGGAAGCTAGAGTAAGTAGTTCGCCAGTTAATAGTTTGCGCAACGTTG
TTGCCATTGCTACAGGCATCGTGGTGTCACGCTCGTCGTTTGGTATGGCTTCATTCAGCTCCGGTTCCCA
ACGATCAAGGCGAGTTACATGATCCCCCATGTTGTGCAAAAAAGCGGTTAGCTCCTTCGGTCCTCCGATC
GTTGTCAGAAGTAAGTTGGCCGCAGTGTTATCACTCATGGTTATGGCAGCACTGCATAATTCTCTTACTG
TCATGCCATCCGTAAGATGCTTTTCTGTGACTGGTGAGTACTCAACCAAGTCATTCTGAGAATAGTGTAT
GCGGCGACCGAGTTGCTCTTGCCCGGCGTCAATACGGGATAATACCGCGCCACATAGCAGAACTTTAAAA
GTGCTCATCATTGGAAAACGTTCTTCGGGGCGAAAACTCTCAAGGATCTTACCGCTGTTGAGATCCAGTT
CGATGTAACCCACTCGTGCACCCAACTGATCTTCAGCATCTTTTACTTTCACCAGCGTTTCTGGGTGAGC
AAAAACAGGAAGGCAAAATGCCGCAAAAAAGGGAATAAGGGCGACACGGAAATGTTGAATACTCATACTC
TTCCTTTTTCAATATTATTGAAGCATTTATCAGGGTTATTGTCTCATGAGCGGATACATATTTGAATGTA
TTTAGAAAAATAAACAAATAGGGGTTCCGCGCACATTTCCCCGAAAAGTGCCACCTGAC
