Features (pLannotate 1.2.2; 24 found; start..end, strand, type, name):
     95..474     +  enhancer       CMV enhancer: human cytomegalovirus immediate early enhancer
    475..674     +  promoter       CMV promoter: human cytomegalovirus (CMV) immediate early promoter
    692..872     +  LTR            5' LTR (truncated): truncated 5' long terminal repeat (LTR) from HIV-1
    919..1044    +  misc_feature   HIV-1 Ψ: packaging signal of human immunodeficiency virus type 1
   1028..1366    +  CDS            HIV-1 gag (fragment): gag protein from human immunodeficiency virus 1; gag
   1541..1774    +  misc_feature   RRE: The Rev response element (RRE) of HIV-1 allows for Rev-dependent mRNA export from the nucleus to the cytoplasm.
   2151..2251    +  CDS            Rev (fragment): human immunodeficiency virus 1 (HIV-1) Rev protein; rev; enhances nuclear export of unspliced and incompletely spliced viral mRNAs
   2301..2418    +  misc_feature   cPPT/CTS: central polypurine tract and central termination sequence of HIV-1
   2671..2704    +  protein_bind   loxP: Cre-mediated recombination occurs in the 8-bp core sequence (GCATACAT). Cre recombinase
   2830..2897    +  misc_RNA       tracrRNA (fragment): trans-activating CRISPR RNA for the Streptococcus pyogenes CRISPR/Cas9 system
   3022..3325    +  enhancer       CMV enhancer: human cytomegalovirus immediate early enhancer
   3326..3529    +  promoter       CMV promoter: human cytomegalovirus (CMV) immediate early promoter
   3563..4159    +  CDS            PuroR: puromycin N-acetyltransferase; pac from Streptomyces alboniger; confers resistance to puromycin
   4235..4942    +  CDS            mCherry: mCherry is a basic (constitutively fluorescent) red fluorescent protein published in 2004, derived from Discosoma sp.. It is reported to be a very rapidly-maturing monomer with low acid sensitivity.
   4965..4998    +  protein_bind   loxP: Cre-mediated recombination occurs in the 8-bp core sequence (GCATACAT). Cre recombinase
   5031..5054    +  misc_feature   MCS (fragment): pBluescript multiple cloning site
   5054..5642    +  misc_feature   WPRE: woodchuck hepatitis virus posttranscriptional regulatory element
   5643..5662    +  misc_feature   MCS (fragment): pBluescript multiple cloning site
   5664..6164    +  CDS            nef (fragment): NEF_HV1LA - Experimental evidence at protein level: Swiss-Prot protein existence level 1. Extracellular Nef protein targets CD4(+) T-lymphocytes for apoptosis by interacting with CXCR4 surface receptors. From Human immunodeficiency virus type 1 group M subtype B (isolate Lai) (HIV-1).
   6171..6351    +  LTR            5' LTR (truncated): truncated 5' long terminal repeat (LTR) from HIV-1
   6413..7001    -  rep_origin     ori: high-copy-number ColE1/pMB1/pBR322/pUC origin of replication
   7172..8032    -  CDS            AmpR: β-lactamase; bla; confers resistance to ampicillin, carbenicillin, and related antibiotics
   8033..8137    -  promoter       AmpR promoter: bla
   8196..8248    -  misc_feature   bom (fragment): basis of mobility region from pBR322
>Addgene plasmid #121536 | pSLQ1371-sgITGB4-3 | addgene full sequence | sequence record 242009 | Addgene NGS Result
ACAAGGCAAGGCTTGACCGACAATTGCATGAAGAATCTGCTTAGGGTTAGGCGTTTTGCGCTGCTTCGCG
ATGTACGGGCCAGATATACGCGTTGACATTGATTATTGACTAGTTATTAATAGTAATCAATTACGGGGTC
ATTAGTTCATAGCCCATATATGGAGTTCCGCGTTACATAACTTACGGTAAATGGCCCGCCTGGCTGACCG
CCCAACGACCCCCGCCCATTGACGTCAATAATGACGTATGTTCCCATAGTAACGCCAATAGGGACTTTCC
ATTGACGTCAATGGGTGGAGTATTTACGGTAAACTGCCCACTTGGCAGTACATCAAGTGTATCATATGCC
AAGTACGCCCCCTATTGACGTCAATGACGGTAAATGGCCCGCCTGGCATTATGCCCAGTACATGACCTTA
TGGGACTTTCCTACTTGGCAGTACATCTACGTATTAGTCATCGCTATTACCATGGTGATGCGGTTTTGGC
AGTACATCAATGGGCGTGGATAGCGGTTTGACTCACGGGGATTTCCAAGTCTCCACCCCATTGACGTCAA
TGGGAGTTTGTTTTGGCACCAAAATCAACGGGACTTTCCAAAATGTCGTAACAACTCCGCCCCATTGACG
CAAATGGGCGGTAGGCGTGTACGGTGGGAGGTCTATATAAGCAGCGCGTTTTGCCTGTACTGGGTCTCTC
TGGTTAGACCAGATCTGAGCCTGGGAGCTCTCTGGCTAACTAGGGAACCCACTGCTTAAGCCTCAATAAA
GCTTGCCTTGAGTGCTTCAAGTAGTGTGTGCCCGTCTGTTGTGTGACTCTGGTAACTAGAGATCCCTCAG
ACCCTTTTAGTCAGTGTGGAAAATCTCTAGCAGTGGCGCCCGAACAGGGACTTGAAAGCGAAAGGGAAAC
CAGAGGAGCTCTCTCGACGCAGGACTCGGCTTGCTGAAGCGCGCACGGCAAGAGGCGAGGGGCGGCGACT
GGTGAGTACGCCAAAAATTTTGACTAGCGGAGGCTAGAAGGAGAGAGATGGGTGCGAGAGCGTCAGTATT
AAGCGGGGGAGAATTAGATCGCGATGGGAAAAAATTCGGTTAAGGCCAGGGGGAAAGAAAAAATATAAAT
TAAAACATATAGTATGGGCAAGCAGGGAGCTAGAACGATTCGCAGTTAATCCTGGCCTGTTAGAAACATC
AGAAGGCTGTAGACAAATACTGGGACAGCTACAACCATCCCTTCAGACAGGATCAGAAGAACTTAGATCA
TTATATAATACAGTAGCAACCCTCTATTGTGTGCATCAAAGGATAGAGATAAAAGACACCAAGGAAGCTT
TAGACAAGATAGAGGAAGAGCAAAACAAAAGTAAGACCACCGCACAGCAAGCGGCCGGCCGCTGATCTTC
AGACCTGGAGGAGGAGATATGAGGGACAATTGGAGAAGTGAATTATATAAATATAAAGTAGTAAAAATTG
AACCATTAGGAGTAGCACCCACCAAGGCAAAGAGAAGAGTGGTGCAGAGAGAAAAAAGAGCAGTGGGAAT
AGGAGCTTTGTTCCTTGGGTTCTTGGGAGCAGCAGGAAGCACTATGGGCGCAGCGTCAATGACGCTGACG
GTACAGGCCAGACAATTATTGTCTGGTATAGTGCAGCAGCAGAACAATTTGCTGAGGGCTATTGAGGCGC
AACAGCATCTGTTGCAACTCACAGTCTGGGGCATCAAGCAGCTCCAGGCAAGAATCCTGGCTGTGGAAAG
ATACCTAAAGGATCAACAGCTCCTGGGGATTTGGGGTTGCTCTGGAAAACTCATTTGCACCACTGCTGTG
CCTTGGAATGCTAGTTGGAGTAATAAATCTCTGGAACAGATTTGGAATCACACGACCTGGATGGAGTGGG
ACAGAGAAATTAACAATTACACAAGCTTAATACACTCCTTAATTGAAGAATCGCAAAACCAGCAAGAAAA
GAATGAACAAGAATTATTGGAATTAGATAAATGGGCAAGTTTGTGGAATTGGTTTAACATAACAAATTGG
CTGTGGTATATAAAATTATTCATAATGATAGTAGGAGGCTTGGTAGGTTTAAGAATAGTTTTTGCTGTAC
TTTCTATAGTGAATAGAGTTAGGCAGGGATATTCACCATTATCGTTTCAGACCCACCTCCCAACCCCGAG
GGGACCCGACAGGCCCGAAGGAATAGAAGAAGAAGGTGGAGAGAGAGACAGAGACAGATCCATTCGATTA
GTGAACGGATCGGCACTGCGTGCGCCAATTCTGCAGACAAATGGCAGTATTCATCCACAATTTTAAAAGA
AAAGGGGGGATTGGGGGGTACAGTGCAGGGGAAAGAATAGTAGACATAATAGCAACAGACATACAAACTA
AAGAATTACAAAAACAAATTACAAAAATTCAAAATTTTCGGGTTTATTACAGGGACAGCAGAGATCCAGT
TTGGTTAGTACCGGGCCCGCTCTAGAGATCCGACGCGCCATCTCTAGGCCCGCGCCGGCCCCCTCGCACG
GACTTGTGGGAGAAGCTCGGCTACTCCCCTGCCCCGGTTAATTTGCATATAATATTTCCTAGTAACTATA
GAGGCTTAATGTGCGATAAAAGACAGATAATCTGTTCTTTTTAATACTAGCTACATTTTACATGATAGGC
TTGGATTTCTATAACTTCGTATAGCATACATTATACGAAGTTATAAACAGCACAAAAGGAAACTCACCCT
AACTGTAAAGTAATTGTGTGTTTTGAGACTATAAGTATCCCTTGGAGAACCACCTTGTTGGAGGAGCGTA
GGTCCTCGCAGGTTTAAGAGCTATGCTGGAAACAGCATAGCAAGTTTAAATAAGGCTAGTCCGTTATCAA
CTTGAAAAAGTGGCACCGAGTCGGTGCTTTTTTTCTCGAGTACTAGGATCCATTAGGCGGCCGCGTGGAT
AACCGTATTACCGCCATGCATTAGTTATTAATAGTAATCAATTACGGGGTCATTAGTTCATAGCCCATAT
ATGGAGTTCCGCGTTACATAACTTACGGTAAATGGCCCGCCTGGCTGACCGCCCAACGACCCCCGCCCAT
TGACGTCAATAATGACGTATGTTCCCATAGTAACGCCAATAGGGACTTTCCATTGACGTCAATGGGTGGA
GTATTTACGGTAAACTGCCCACTTGGCAGTACATCAAGTGTATCATATGCCAAGTACGCCCCCTATTGAC
GTCAATGACGGTAAATGGCCCGCCTGGCATTATGCCCAGTACATGACCTTATGGGACTTTCCTACTTGGC
AGTACATCTACGTATTAGTCATCGCTATTACCATGGTGATGCGGTTTTGGCAGTACATCAATGGGCGTGG
ATAGCGGTTTGACTCACGGGGATTTCCAAGTCTCCACCCCATTGACGTCAATGGGAGTTTGTTTTGGCAC
CAAAATCAACGGGACTTTCCAAAATGTCGTAACAACTCCGCCCCATTGACGCAAATGGGCGGTAGGCGTG
TACGGTGGGAGGTCTATATAAGCAGAGCTGGTTTAGTGAACCGTCAGATCCGCTAGCCCACCATGACCGA
GTACAAGCCCACGGTGCGCCTCGCCACCCGCGACGACGTCCCCCGGGCCGTACGCACCCTCGCCGCCGCG
TTCGCCGACTACCCCGCCACGCGCCACACCGTCGACCCGGACCGCCACATCGAGCGGGTCACCGAGCTGC
AAGAACTCTTCCTCACGCGCGTCGGGCTCGACATCGGCAAGGTGTGGGTCGCGGACGACGGCGCCGCGGT
GGCGGTCTGGACCACGCCGGAGAGCGTCGAAGCGGGGGCGGTGTTCGCCGAGATCGGCCCGCGCATGGCC
GAGTTGAGCGGTTCCCGGCTGGCCGCGCAGCAACAGATGGAAGGCCTCCTGGCGCCGCACCGGCCCAAGG
AGCCCGCGTGGTTCCTGGCCACCGTCGGCGTCTCGCCCGACCACCAGGGCAAGGGTCTGGGCAGCGCCGT
CGTGCTCCCCGGAGTGGAGGCGGCCGAGCGCGCCGGGGTGCCCGCCTTCCTGGAGACCTCCGCGCCCCGC
AACCTCCCCTTCTACGAGCGGCTCGGCTTCACCGTCACCGCCGACGTCGAGGTGCCCGAAGGACCGCGCA
CCTGGTGCATGACCCGCAAGCCCGGTGCCGGATCGGGAGAGGGCAGAGGAAGTCTGCTAACATGCGGTGA
CGTCGAGGAGAATCCTGGCCCACCGGTCGCCACCATGGTGAGCAAGGGCGAGGAGGATAACATGGCCATC
ATCAAGGAGTTCATGCGCTTCAAGGTGCACATGGAGGGCTCCGTGAACGGCCACGAGTTCGAGATCGAGG
GCGAGGGCGAGGGCCGCCCCTACGAGGGCACCCAGACCGCCAAGCTGAAGGTGACCAAGGGTGGCCCCCT
GCCCTTCGCCTGGGACATCCTGTCCCCTCAGTTCATGTACGGCTCCAAGGCCTACGTGAAGCACCCCGCC
GACATCCCCGACTACTTGAAGCTGTCCTTCCCCGAGGGCTTCAAGTGGGAGCGCGTGATGAACTTCGAGG
ACGGCGGCGTGGTGACCGTGACCCAGGACTCCTCCCTGCAGGACGGCGAGTTCATCTACAAGGTGAAGCT
GCGCGGCACCAACTTCCCCTCCGACGGCCCCGTAATGCAGAAGAAGACCATGGGCTGGGAGGCCTCCTCC
GAGCGGATGTACCCCGAGGACGGCGCCCTGAAGGGCGAGATCAAGCAGAGGCTGAAGCTGAAGGACGGCG
GCCACTACGACGCTGAGGTCAAGACCACCTACAAGGCCAAGAAGCCCGTGCAGCTGCCCGGCGCCTACAA
CGTCAACATCAAGTTGGACATCACCTCCCACAACGAGGACTACACCATCGTGGAACAGTACGAACGCGCC
GAGGGCCGCCACTCCACCGGCGGCATGGACGAGCTGTACAAGTAAGAATTCGTCGAGGGACCTAATAACT
TCGTATAGCATACATTATACGAAGTTATACATGTTTAAGGGTTCCGGTTCCACTAGGTACAATTCGATAT
CAAGCTTATCGATAATCAACCTCTGGATTACAAAATTTGTGAAAGATTGACTGGTATTCTTAACTATGTT
GCTCCTTTTACGCTATGTGGATACGCTGCTTTAATGCCTTTGTATCATGCTATTGCTTCCCGTATGGCTT
TCATTTTCTCCTCCTTGTATAAATCCTGGTTGCTGTCTCTTTATGAGGAGTTGTGGCCCGTTGTCAGGCA
ACGTGGCGTGGTGTGCACTGTGTTTGCTGACGCAACCCCCACTGGTTGGGGCATTGCCACCACCTGTCAG
CTCCTTTCCGGGACTTTCGCTTTCCCCCTCCCTATTGCCACGGCGGAACTCATCGCCGCCTGCCTTGCCC
GCTGCTGGACAGGGGCTCGGCTGTTGGGCACTGACAATTCCGTGGTGTTGTCGGGGAAATCATCGTCCTT
TCCTTGGCTGCTCGCCTGTGTTGCCACCTGGATTCTGCGCGGGACGTCCTTCTGCTACGTCCCTTCGGCC
CTCAATCCAGCGGACCTTCCTTCCCGCGGCCTGCTGCCGGCTCTGCGGCCTCTTCCGCGTCTTCGCCTTC
GCCCTCAGACGAGTCGGATCTCCCTTTGGGCCGCCTCCCCGCATCGATACCGTCGACCTCGATCGAGACC
TAGAAAAACATGGAGCAATCACAAGTAGCAATACAGCAGCTACCAATGCTGATTGTGCCTGGCTAGAAGC
ACAAGAGGAGGAGGAGGTGGGTTTTCCAGTCACACCTCAGGTACCTTTAAGACCAATGACTTACAAGGCA
GCTGTAGATCTTAGCCACTTTTTAAAAGAAAAGGGGGGACTGGAAGGGCTAATTCACTCCCAACGAAGAC
AAGATATCCTTGATCTGTGGATCTACCACACACAAGGCTACTTCCCTGATTGGCAGAACTACACACCAGG
GCCAGGGATCAGATATCCACTGACCTTTGGATGGTGCTACAAGCTAGTACCAGTTGAGCAAGAGAAGGTA
GAAGAAGCCAATGAAGGAGAGAACACCCGCTTGTTACACCCTGTGAGCCTGCATGGGATGGATGACCCGG
AGAGAGAAGTATTAGAGTGGAGGTTTGACAGCCGCCTAGCATTTCATCACATGGCCCGAGAGCTGCATCC
GGACTGTACTGGGTCTCTCTGGTTAGACCAGATCTGAGCCTGGGAGCTCTCTGGCTAACTAGGGAACCCA
CTGCTTAAGCCTCAATAAAGCTTGCCTTGAGTGCTTCAAGTAGTGTGTGCCCGTCTGTTGTGTGACTCTG
GTAACTAGAGATCCCTCAGACCCTTTTAGTCAGTGTGGAAAATCTCTAGCAGCATGTGAGCAAAAGGCCA
GCAAAAGGCCAGGAACCGTAAAAAGGCCGCGTTGCTGGCGTTTTTCCATAGGCTCCGCCCCCCTGACGAG
CATCACAAAAATCGACGCTCAAGTCAGAGGTGGCGAAACCCGACAGGACTATAAAGATACCAGGCGTTTC
CCCCTGGAAGCTCCCTCGTGCGCTCTCCTGTTCCGACCCTGCCGCTTACCGGATACCTGTCCGCCTTTCT
CCCTTCGGGAAGCGTGGCGCTTTCTCATAGCTCACGCTGTAGGTATCTCAGTTCGGTGTAGGTCGTTCGC
TCCAAGCTGGGCTGTGTGCACGAACCCCCCGTTCAGCCCGACCGCTGCGCCTTATCCGGTAACTATCGTC
TTGAGTCCAACCCGGTAAGACACGACTTATCGCCACTGGCAGCAGCCACTGGTAACAGGATTAGCAGAGC
GAGGTATGTAGGCGGTGCTACAGAGTTCTTGAAGTGGTGGCCTAACTACGGCTACACTAGAAGAACAGTA
TTTGGTATCTGCGCTCTGCTGAAGCCAGTTACCTTCGGAAAAAGAGTTGGTAGCTCTTGATCCGGCAAAC
AAACCACCGCTGGTAGCGGTGGTTTTTTTGTTTGCAAGCAGCAGATTACGCGCAGAAAAAAAGGATCTCA
AGAAGATCCTTTGATCTTTTCTACGGGGTCTGACGCTCAGTGGAACGAAAACTCACGTTAAGGGATTTTG
GTCATGAGATTATCAAAAAGGATCTTCACCTAGATCCTTTTAAATTAAAAATGAAGTTTTAAATCAATCT
AAAGTATATATGAGTAAACTTGGTCTGACAGTTACCAATGCTTAATCAGTGAGGCACCTATCTCAGCGAT
CTGTCTATTTCGTTCATCCATAGTTGCCTGACTCCCCGTCGTGTAGATAACTACGATACGGGAGGGCTTA
CCATCTGGCCCCAGTGCTGCAATGATACCGCGAGACCCACGCTCACCGGCTCCAGATTTATCAGCAATAA
ACCAGCCAGCCGGAAGGGCCGAGCGCAGAAGTGGTCCTGCAACTTTATCCGCCTCCATCCAGTCTATTAA
TTGTTGCCGGGAAGCTAGAGTAAGTAGTTCGCCAGTTAATAGTTTGCGCAACGTTGTTGCCATTGCTACA
GGCATCGTGGTGTCACGCTCGTCGTTTGGTATGGCTTCATTCAGCTCCGGTTCCCAACGATCAAGGCGAG
TTACATGATCCCCCATGTTGTGCAAAAAAGCGGTTAGCTCCTTCGGTCCTCCGATCGTTGTCAGAAGTAA
GTTGGCCGCAGTGTTATCACTCATGGTTATGGCAGCACTGCATAATTCTCTTACTGTCATGCCATCCGTA
AGATGCTTTTCTGTGACTGGTGAGTACTCAACCAAGTCATTCTGAGAATAGTGTATGCGGCGACCGAGTT
GCTCTTGCCCGGCGTCAATACGGGATAATACCGCGCCACATAGCAGAACTTTAAAAGTGCTCATCATTGG
AAAACGTTCTTCGGGGCGAAAACTCTCAAGGATCTTACCGCTGTTGAGATCCAGTTCGATGTAACCCACT
CGTGCACCCAACTGATCTTCAGCATCTTTTACTTTCACCAGCGTTTCTGGGTGAGCAAAAACAGGAAGGC
AAAATGCCGCAAAAAAGGGAATAAGGGCGACACGGAAATGTTGAATACTCATACTCTTCCTTTTTCAATA
TTATTGAAGCATTTATCAGGGTTATTGTCTCATGAGCGGATACATATTTGAATGTATTTAGAAAAATAAA
CAAATAGGGGTTCCGCGCACATTTCCCCGAAAAGTGCCACCTGACGTCGACGGATCGGGAGATCTCCCGA
TCCCCTATGGTGCACTCTCAGTACAATCTGCTCTGATGCCGCATAGTTAAGCCAGTATCTGCTCCCTGCT
TGTGTGTTGGAGGTCGCTGAGTAGTGCGCGAGCAAAATTTAAGCTACA
